>Addgene plasmid #208674 | pAAV-hSyn-DIO-GRAB_CCK1.0 | addgene full sequence | sequence record 412156 | Addgene NGS Result
GGTAAGCGGCAGGGTCGGAACAGGAGAGCGCACGAGGGAGCTTCCAGGGGGAAACGCCTGGTATCTTTAT
AGTCCTGTCGGGTTTCGCCACCTCTGACTTGAGCGTCGATTTTTGTGATGCTCGTCAGGGGGGCGGAGCC
TATGGAAAAACGCCAGCAACGCGGCCTTTTTACGGTTCCTGGCCTTTTGCTGGCCTTTTGCTCACATGTC
CTGCAGGCAGCTGCGCGCTCGCTCGCTCACTGAGGCCGCCCGGGCGTCGGGCGACCTTTGGTCGCCCGGC
CTCAGTGAGCGAGCGAGCGCGCAGAGAGGGAGTGGCCAACTCCATCACTAGGGGTTCCTGCGGCCGCACG
CGTATGAGGCGGGGTGGGGGTGCCTACCTGACGACCGACCCCGACCCACTGGACAAGCACCCAACCCCCA
TTCCCCAAATTGCGCATCCCCTATCAGAGAGGGGGAGGGGAAACAGGATGCGGCGAGGCGCGTGCGCACT
GCCAGCTTCAGCACCGCGGACAGTGCCTTCGCCCCCGCCTGGCGGCGCGCGCCACCGCCGCCTCAGCACT
GAAGGCGCGCTGACGTCACTCGCCGGTCCCCCGCAAACTCCCCTTCCCGGCCACCTTGGTCGCGTCCGCG
CCGCCGCCGGCCCAGCCGGACCGCACCACGCGAGGCGCGAGATAGGGGGGCACGGGCGCGACCATCTGCG
CTGCGGCGCCGGCGACTCAGCGCTGCCTCAGTCTGCGGTGGGCAGCGGAGGAGTCGTGTCGTGCCTGAGA
GCGCAGTCGAGAAACCGGTGCCACCTCTAGAGTCGACTCCGGAATAACTTCGTATAGGATACTTTATACG
AAGTTATGCAGAATGGTAGCTGGATTGTAGCTGCTATTAGCAATATGAAACCTCTTAATAACTTCGTATA
GCATACATTATACGAAGTTATGGCGCATATGTCAGCCAGGGCCCAGTGTGCTGATGGTGGTGTAGCTAAG
CCTGGACAGCGAAGCAATGGAGGGAGTGGGAGGGTCCTCATCGGGAAGAGCCCTGGGGCGAGCTCGTGGA
GGCCGGGGGCAGCAGCGAGCGCAAGTTTCCAGGCAGGCCTGGCGAAAGCGACGGTGCATGAAGCAGTAGA
CCAGGGGGTTGACACAGGCCGAGGCGTAGCTCAGCAAGTGAATGAAGGAGATAGGAGCACCCGAGAGTGC
TCGGTGTGCACCCGGGCCATCAAAGGCGCGCCACGTGTTGGCACTATAAACTGGCAACCAACACAGAAAA
AAAAGCACAACGATCACCAGCAACATTCGCACCACGCGCTTCTTAGCCAGCAGCTTTGCGCCTGCTCCGG
TGTTGTACTCCAGCTTGTGCCCCAGGATGTTGCCGTCCTCCTTGAAGTCGATGCCCTTCAGCTCGATGCG
GTTCACCAGGGTGTCGCCCTCGAACTTCACCTCGGCGCGGGTCTTGTAGTTGCCGTCGTCCTTGAAGAAG
ATGGTGCGCTCCTGGATGTAGCCTTCGGGCATGGCGGACTTGAAGAAGTCGTGCTGCTTCATGTGGTCGG
GGTAGCGGCTGAAGCACTGCACGCCGTAGGTCAGGGTGGTCACGAGGGTGGGCCAGGGCACGGGCAGCTT
GCCGGTGGTGCAGATGAACTTCAGGGTCAGCTTGCCCAAGGTGGCATCGCCCTCACCCTCGCCGTGCACG
CTGAACTTGTGGCCGTTTACGTCGCCGTCCAGCTCGACCAGGATGGGCACCACCCCGGTGAACAGCTCCT
CGCCCTTTCTCACCATGCTCCCTCCGGTACCGCCCTTGTACAGCTCGTCCATGCCGAGAGTGATCCCGGC
GGCGGTCACGAACTCCAGCAGGACCATGTGATCGCGCTTCTCGTTGGGGTCTTTCGAAAGTTTGGACTGC
ACGCTCAGGTAGTGGTTGTCGGGCAGCAGCACGGGGCCGTCGCCGATGGGGGTGTTCTGCTGGTAGTGGC
TGGCGAGCTGCACGCCGCCGTCCTCGATGTTGTGGCGGATCACGAAAGTCGCCTTGATGCCGTTCTTCTG
CTTGTCGGCCTTGATATAGACGTTTCCTCCCTCCTCCAGGTCCAGCGCGTCGGTGTCGCGCGGCCCGGCC
GGCGCGGGCTCGCCAGGGGCGCCGTTGAGCTGGGTGGGCAGCGGTTCGGCCTCTGCGCCCCCCGGGCCCG
CGCTGCGCTCGGGGCCCAGACCGTTGGGCCTGCGCTCGGTGCCCCCCGGCGGAAGGCGAAGCCCTAAGTA
GAGCTCGCGAGAGATAAGCCCGTAGGCCACGGCCATAACCACACCCGGGATGAAGAACAAGAGCAGAAGC
AGCAGTACGGACCAGGTCTGGCGGACCCGCGCACTGGGCCAGCGATGCACGCACTGCAGCACACGAGGCC
CCACTGGTTGCACGACAGTGTACACGGGGTAGGGCACCATGAGTAGTCCGGACAGCAGCCACGTGGCTAC
AATCACGCGAGCCGCGTGGGAGCGCGTCTGCCACACTCGTGCCTGGCCTGGTCGGCAGATGGCGCTGTAC
CGCTCCAGTGCGATGGCCACGAGGCTTAGCGTAGACACACTCACAGACACCCCCATGAGGTAGGAAACCG
CCTTGCAGATGACGGTGCCAAAGATCCATGTGCCCATGACATTGGGCAGGAGGGTGAAGGGCATGCAAGC
CACAGCCAGCAGGAGGTCGCTGACTGCCAGTGAGAGGAGGAAGGCATTGGTGACAGTCCTCAGGCGGCGG
CTCAGTCCCAGGACCACGATGATGAGCATATTTCCTCCAACGCTCATCAGGAAGATCACTGCGTAAAGAG
TGATTCTAATGGCCAGCTCCAATTCTCGTGTCCCGGCTCCGCGAATGCGAGGGGGCTCGCAGCTGAGGTT
GCCCACACTGCTGCTGTTGAGGAGAGGCGCCCCCGGGCGGCACAGGGAAGCCCCCGGCCCGGGTCCGGTT
CCCTGCACGCTCCGGTTCAGCTTTAGCAGCTCACCGGTGGTGCCAACTTTTTTGTACAAACTTGTGTCAC
CAGTGGAACCTGGAACCCAGAGCAGCAGTACCCATAGCAGGAGTGTGTCTGTCTCCATGGTGGCGCTAGC
ATAACTTCGTATAAAGTATCCTATACGAAGTTATTTGCCTTAACCCAGAAATTATCACTGTTATTCTTTA
GAATGGTGCAAAGAATAACTTCGTATAATGTATGCTATACGAAGTTATGAATTCGATATCAAGCTTATCG
ATAATCAACCTCTGGATTACAAAATTTGTGAAAGATTGACTGGTATTCTTAACTATGTTGCTCCTTTTAC
GCTATGTGGATACGCTGCTTTAATGCCTTTGTATCATGCTATTGCTTCCCGTATGGCTTTCATTTTCTCC
TCCTTGTATAAATCCTGGTTGCTGTCTCTTTATGAGGAGTTGTGGCCCGTTGTCAGGCAACGTGGCGTGG
TGTGCACTGTGTTTGCTGACGCAACCCCCACTGGTTGGGGCATTGCCACCACCTGTCAGCTCCTTTCCGG
GACTTTCGCTTTCCCCCTCCCTATTGCCACGGCGGAACTCATCGCCGCCTGCCTTGCCCGCTGCTGGACA
GGGGCTCGGCTGTTGGGCACTGACAATTCCGTGGTGTTGTCGGGGAAATCATCGTCCTTTCCTTGGCTGC
TCGCCTATGTTGCCACCTGGATTCTGCGCGGGACGTCCTTCTGCTACGTCCCTTCGGCCCTCAATCCAGC
GGACCTTCCTTCCCGCGGCCTGCTGCCGGCTCTGCGGCCTCTTCCGCGTCTTCGCCTTCGCCCTCAGACG
AGTCGGATCTCCCTTTGGGCCGCCTCCCCGCATCGATACCGAGCGCTGCTCGAGAGATCTACGGGTGGCA
TCCCTGTGACCCCTCCCCAGTGCCTCTCCTGGCCCTGGAAGTTGCCACTCCAGTGCCCACCAGCCTTGTC
CTAATAAAATTAAGTTGCATCATTTTGTCTGACTAGGTGTCCTTCTATAATATTATGGGGTGGAGGGGGG
TGGTATGGAGCAAGGGGCAAGTTGGGAAGACAACCTGTAGGGCCTGCGGGGTCTATTGGGAACCAAGCTG
GAGTGCAGTGGCACAATCTTGGCTCACTGCAATCTCCGCCTCCTGGGTTCAAGCGATTCTCCTGCCTCAG
CCTCCCGAGTTGTTGGGATTCCAGGCATGCATGACCAGGCTCAGCTAATTTTTGTTTTTTTGGTAGAGAC
GGGGTTTCACCATATTGGCCAGGCTGGTCTCCAACTCCTAATCTCAGGTGATCTACCCACCTTGGCCTCC
CAAATTGCTGGGATTACAGGCGTGAACCACTGCTCCCTTCCCTGTCCTTCTGATTTTGTAGGTAACCACG
TGCGGACCGAGCGGCCGCAGGAACCCCTAGTGATGGAGTTGGCCACTCCCTCTCTGCGCGCTCGCTCGCT
CACTGAGGCCGGGCGACCAAAGGTCGCCCGACGCCCGGGCTTTGCCCGGGCGGCCTCAGTGAGCGAGCGA
GCGCGCAGCTGCCTGCAGGGGCGCCTGATGCGGTATTTTCTCCTTACGCATCTGTGCGGTATTTCACACC
GCATA
[95 nt withheld, positions 4556-4650]
T
[46 nt withheld, positions 4652-4697]
C
[141 nt withheld, positions 4699-4839]
CCTTTGACGTTGGAGTCCACGTTCTTT
[37 nt withheld, positions 4867-4903]
ACTCTATCTCGGGCTATTCTTTTGATTTATAAGGGATTTTGCCGATTTCGGTCTATTGGTTAAAAAATGA
GCTGATTTAACAAAAATTTAACGCGAATTTTAACAAAATATTAACGTTTACAATTTTATGGTGCACTCTC
AGTACAATCTGCTCTGATGCCGCATAGTTAAGCCAGCCCCGACACCCGCCAACACCCGCTGACGCGCCCT
GACGGGCTTGTCTGCTCCCGGCATCCGCTTACAGACAAGCTGTGACCGTCTCCGGGAGCTGCATGTGTCA
GAGGTTTTCACCGTCATCACCGAAACGCGCGAGACGAAAGGGCCTCGTGATACGCCTATTTTTATAGGTT
AATGTCATGATAATAATGGTTTCTTAGACGTCAGGTGGCACTTTTCGGGGAAATGTGCGCGGAACCCCTA
TTTGTTTATTTTTCTAAATACATTCAAATATGTATCCGCTCATGAGACAATAACCCTGATAAATGCTTCA
ATAATATTGAAAAAGGAAGAGTATGAGTATTCAACATTTCCGTGTCGCCCTTATTCCCTTTTTTGCGGCA
TTTTGCCTTCCTGTTTTTGCTCACCCAGAAACGCTGGTGAAAGTAAAAGATGCTGAAGATCAGTTGGGTG
CACGAGTGGGTTACATCGAACTGGATCTCAACAGCGGTAAGATCCTTGAGAGTTTTCGCCCCGAAGAACG
TTTTCCAATGATGAGCACTTTTAAAGTTCTGCTATGTGGCGCGGTATTATCCCGTATTGACGCCGGGCAA
GAGCAACTCGGTCGCCGCATACACTATTCTCAGAATGACTTGGTTGAGTACTCACCAGTCACAGAAAAGC
ATCTTACGGATGGCATGACAGTAAGAGAATTATGCAGTGCTGCCATAACCATGAGTGATAACACTGCGGC
CAACTTACTTCTGACAACGATCGGAGGACCGAAGGAGCTAACCGCTTTTTTGCACAACATGGGGGATCAT
GTAACTCGCCTTGATCGTTGGGAACCGGAGCTGAATGAAGCCATACCAAACGACGAGCGTGACACCACGA
TGCCTGTAGCAATGGCAACAACGTTGCGCAAACTATTAACTGGCGAACTACTTACTCTAGCTTCCCGGCA
ACAATTAATAGACTGGATGGAGGCGGATAAAGTTGCAGGACCACTTCTGCGCTCGGCCCTTCCGGCTGGC
TGGTTTATTGCTGATAAATCTGGAGCCGGTGAGCGTGGGTCTCGCGGTATCATTGCAGCACTGGGGCCAG
ATGGTAAGCCCTCCCGTATCGTAGTTATCTACACGACGGGGAGTCAGGCAACTATGGATGAACGAAATAG
ACAGATCGCTGAGATAGGTGCCTCACTGATTAAGCATTGGTAACTGTCAGACCAAGTTTACTCATATATA
CTTTAGATTGATTTAAAACTTCATTTTTAATTTAAAAGGATCTAGGTGAAGATCCTTTTTGATAATCTCA
TGACCAAAATCCCTTAACGTGAGTTTTCGTTCCACTGAGCGTCAGACCCCGTAGAAAAGATCAAAGGATC
TTCTTGAGATCCTTTTTTTCTGCGCGTAATCTGCTGCTTGCAAACAAAAAAACCACCGCTACCAGCGGTG
GTTTGTTTGCCGGATCAAGAGCTACCAACTCTTTTTCCGAAGGTAACTGGCTTCAGCAGAGCGCAGATAC
CAAATACTGTTCTTCTAGTGTAGCCGTAGTTAGGCCACCACTTCAAGAACTCTGTAGCACCGCCTACATA
CCTCGCTCTGCTAATCCTGTTACCAGTGGCTGCTGCCAGTGGCGATAAGTCGTGTCTTACCGGGTTGGAC
TCAAGACGATAGTTACCGGATAAGGCGCAGCGGTCGGGCTGAACGGGGGGTTCGTGCACACAGCCCAGCT
TGGAGCGAACGACCTACACCGAACTGAGATACCTACAGCGTGAGCTATGAGAAAGCGCCACGCTTCCCGA
AGGGAGAAAGGCGGACAGGTATCC
Features (pLannotate 1.2.2; 23 found; start..end, strand, type, name):
    221..248     +  repeat_region  AAV2 ITR (fragment): inverted terminal repeat of adeno-associated virus serotype 2 inverted
    277..304     +  repeat_region  AAV2 ITR (fragment): inverted terminal repeat of adeno-associated virus serotype 2 inverted
    354..776     +  promoter       hSyn promoter (fragment): human synapsin I promoter; confers neuron-specific expression (Kügler et al., 2003)
    814..847     +  protein_bind   lox2272: Cre-mediated recombination occurs in the 8-bp core sequence (GGATACTT). lox2272 sites are compatible with each other, but incompatible with loxP or loxN sites (Lee and Saito, 1988). Cre recombinase
    848..897     -  intron         β-globin intron (fragment): internally truncated intron from human β-globin
    898..931     +  protein_bind   loxP: Cre-mediated recombination occurs in the 8-bp core sequence (GCATACAT). Cre recombinase
   1332..2054    -  CDS            cEGFP: cEGFP is a basic (constitutively fluorescent) green fluorescent protein published in 2008, derived from Aequorea victoria.
   2987..3004    -  protein_bind   attB1 (fragment): mutant version of attB; core recombination site for the Gateway® BP reaction BP Clonase™
   3006..3068    -  sig_peptide    Igκ leader: leader sequence from mouse immunoglobulin κ light chain
   3081..3114    -  protein_bind   lox2272: Cre-mediated recombination occurs in the 8-bp core sequence (GGATACTT). lox2272 sites are compatible with each other, but incompatible with loxP or loxN sites (Lee and Saito, 1988). Cre recombinase
   3115..3164    -  intron         β-globin intron (fragment): internally truncated intron from human β-globin
   3165..3198    -  protein_bind   loxP: Cre-mediated recombination occurs in the 8-bp core sequence (GCATACAT). Cre recombinase
   3199..3223    +  misc_feature   MCS (fragment): pBluescript multiple cloning site
   3223..3811    +  misc_feature   WPRE: woodchuck hepatitis virus posttranscriptional regulatory element
   3843..4319    +  polyA_signal   hGH poly(A) signal: human growth hormone polyadenylation signal
   4359..4499    +  repeat_region  AAV2 ITR: inverted terminal repeat of adeno-associated virus serotype 2 inverted
   4504..4555    -  misc_feature   bom (fragment): basis of mobility region from pBR322
   4574..5029    +  rep_origin     f1 ori (sequence partly withheld): f1 bacteriophage origin of replication; arrow indicates direction of (+) strand synthesis
   5030..5079    -  misc_feature   bom (fragment): basis of mobility region from pBR322
   5181..5216    -  CDS            rop (fragment): Rop protein, which maintains plasmids at low copy number; rop
   5311..5415    +  promoter       AmpR promoter: bla
   5416..6276    +  CDS            AmpR: β-lactamase; bla; confers resistance to ampicillin, carbenicillin, and related antibiotics
   6447..148     +  rep_origin     ori (across the origin): high-copy-number ColE1/pMB1/pBR322/pUC origin of replication
