[The description below was written by a language model from this plasmid's Addgene catalogue record and pLannotate feature annotations shown in this document.]
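Description:
pAAV-hSyn-DIO-GRAB_CCK1.0 is an AAV transfer plasmid (about 6.9 kb in the sequenced record) built on a pAAV backbone for producing recombinant adeno-associated virus that delivers a Cre-dependent fluorescent cholecystokinin sensor to neurons. In bacteria it replicates from a high-copy ColE1/pUC-type origin and is selected with ampicillin through the bla gene. An f1 origin is also present. The expression cassette is flanked by AAV2 inverted terminal repeats, which direct replication and packaging of the intervening DNA into viral particles. The annotation detects the right-hand ITR in full but only short fragments of the left one, which may reflect the difficulty of sequencing these repeats rather than a true truncation.

The payload is GRAB_CCK1.0, a GPCR-activation-based sensor listed as being of human origin. It is annotated with a GFP-derived coding segment embedded within the open reading frame and a mouse Igκ leader peptide at its N-terminus, presumably to aid membrane targeting. The remaining coding sequence is not annotated, and the record does not name the receptor scaffold. The sensor lies in reverse orientation relative to the human synapsin I promoter and is bracketed by oppositely oriented lox2272 and loxP pairs, forming a DIO (double-floxed inverted) arrangement. Cre recombinase inverts the cassette and then excises one site of each pair, locking it in the sense orientation, so expression occurs only in Cre-positive neurons. A WPRE enhances transcript stability and expression, and the human growth hormone polyadenylation signal terminates the message. The construct is intended for cell-type-specific optical detection of CCK signalling in neurons of Cre driver lines or Cre-co-transduced tissue.
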