Addgene plasmid #208674: pAAV-hSyn-DIO-GRAB_CCK1.0
Purpose: Expresses the genetically-encoded fluorescent cholecystokinin (CCK) sensor GRAB_CCK1.0 in a cre-dependent manner
Depositing lab: Yulong Li. Depositing organization: Peking University. Publication: A tool kit of highly selective and sensitive genetically encoded neuropeptide sensors. Wang H, Qian T, Zhao Y, Zhuo Y, Wu C, Osakada T, Chen P, Chen Z, Ren H, Yan Y, Geng L, Fu S, Mei L, Li G, Wu L, Jiang Y, Qian W, Zhang L, Peng W, Xu M, Hu J, Jiang M, Chen L, Tang C, Zhu Y, Lin D, Zhou JN, Li Y. Science. 2023 Nov 17;382(6672):eabq8173. doi: 10.1126/science.abq8173. Epub 2023 Nov 17. PubMed 37972184.
Backbone
  Vector backbone: pAAV
  Backbone size w/o insert (bp): 4552
  Vector type: AAV
Growth in bacteria
  Bacterial resistance: Ampicillin, 100 μg/mL
  Growth temperature: 37°C
  Growth strain: NEB Stable
  Copy number: High Copy
Gene/Insert
  Gene/Insert name: GPCR activation based cholecystokinin (CCK) sensor GRAB_CCK1.0 (alt names: GRAB_CCK1.0; CCK1.0)
  Species: H. sapiens (human)
  Insert size (bp): 2127
  Promoter: hSyn
  Cloning method: Gibson Cloning
  Sequencing primers: 5′ ACGGGCGCGACCATCTGCGC; 3′ CATTAAAGCAGCGTATCC
Terms and licenses: Academic/Nonprofit Terms; Industry Terms: Not Available to Industry
Depositor comments: Please visit https://www.biorxiv.org/content/10.1101/2022.03.26.485911v1 for bioRxiv preprint.
How to cite: pAAV-hSyn-DIO-GRAB_CCK1.0 was a gift from Yulong Li (Addgene plasmid # 208674 ; http://n2t.net/addgene:208674 ; RRID:Addgene_208674)
