>Addgene plasmid #208674 | pAAV-hSyn-DIO-GRAB_CCK1.0 | depositor partial sequence | sequence record 406515 | GRAB_CCK1.0
ATGGAGACAGACACACTCCTGCTATGGGTACTGCTGCTCTGGGTTCCAGGTTCCACTGGTGACACAAGTT
TGTACAAAAAAGTTGGCACCACCGGTGAGCTGCTAAAGCTGAACCGGAGCGTGCAGGGAACCGGACCCGG
GCCGGGGGCTTCCCTGTGCCGCCCGGGGGCGCCTCTCCTCAACAGCAGCAGTGTGGGCAACCTCAGCTGC
GAGCCCCCTCGCATTCGCGGAGCCGGGACACGAGAATTGGAGCTGGCCATTAGAATCACTCTTTACGCAG
TGATCTTCCTGATGAGCGTTGGAGGAAATATGCTCATCATCGTGGTCCTGGGACTGAGCCGCCGCCTGAG
GACTGTCACCAATGCCTTCCTCCTCTCACTGGCAGTCAGCGACCTCCTGCTGGCTGTGGCTTGCATGCCC
TTCACCCTCCTGCCCAATGTCATGGGCACATGGATCTTTGGCACCGTCATCTGCAAGGCGGTTTCCTACC
TCATGGGGGTGTCTGTGAGTGTGTCTACGCTAAGCCTCGTGGCCATCGCACTGGAGCGGTACAGCGCCAT
CTGCCGACCAGGCCAGGCACGAGTGTGGCAGACGCGCTCCCACGCGGCTCGCGTGATTGTAGCCACGTGG
CTGCTGTCCGGACTACTCATGGTGCCCTACCCCGTGTACACTGTCGTGCAACCAGTGGGGCCTCGTGTGC
TGCAGTGCGTGCATCGCTGGCCCAGTGCGCGGGTCCGCCAGACCTGGTCCGTACTGCTGCTTCTGCTCTT
GTTCTTCATCCCGGGTGTGGTTATGGCCGTGGCCTACGGGCTTATCTCTCGCGAGCTCTACTTAGGGCTT
CGCCTTCCGCCGGGGGGCACCGAGCGCAGGCCCAACGGTCTGGGCCCCGAGCGCAGCGCGGGCCCGGGGG
GCGCAGAGGCCGAACCGCTGCCCACCCAGCTCAACGGCGCCCCTGGCGAGCCCGCGCCGGCCGGGCCGCG
CGACACCGACGCGCTGGACCTGGAGGAGGGAGGAAACGTCTATATCAAGGCCGACAAGCAGAAGAACGGC
ATCAAGGCGACTTTCGTGATCCGCCACAACATCGAGGACGGCGGCGTGCAGCTCGCCAGCCACTACCAGC
AGAACACCCCCATCGGCGACGGCCCCGTGCTGCTGCCCGACAACCACTACCTGAGCGTGCAGTCCAAACT
TTCGAAAGACCCCAACGAGAAGCGCGATCACATGGTCCTGCTGGAGTTCGTGACCGCCGCCGGGATCACT
CTCGGCATGGACGAGCTGTACAAGGGCGGTACCGGAGGGAGCATGGTGAGAAAGGGCGAGGAGCTGTTCA
CCGGGGTGGTGCCCATCCTGGTCGAGCTGGACGGCGACGTAAACGGCCACAAGTTCAGCGTGCACGGCGA
GGGTGAGGGCGATGCCACCTTGGGCAAGCTGACCCTGAAGTTCATCTGCACCACCGGCAAGCTGCCCGTG
CCCTGGCCCACCCTCGTGACCACCCTGACCTACGGCGTGCAGTGCTTCAGCCGCTACCCCGACCACATGA
AGCAGCACGACTTCTTCAAGTCCGCCATGCCCGAAGGCTACATCCAGGAGCGCACCATCTTCTTCAAGGA
CGACGGCAACTACAAGACCCGCGCCGAGGTGAAGTTCGAGGGCGACACCCTGGTGAACCGCATCGAGCTG
AAGGGCATCGACTTCAAGGAGGACGGCAACATCCTGGGGCACAAGCTGGAGTACAACACCGGAGCAGGCG
CAAAGCTGCTGGCTAAGAAGCGCGTGGTGCGAATGTTGCTGGTGATCGTTGTGCTTTTTTTTCTGTGTTG
GTTGCCAGTTTATAGTGCCAACACGTGGCGCGCCTTTGATGGCCCGGGTGCACACCGAGCACTCTCGGGT
GCTCCTATCTCCTTCATTCACTTGCTGAGCTACGCCTCGGCCTGTGTCAACCCCCTGGTCTACTGCTTCA
TGCACCGTCGCTTTCGCCAGGCCTGCCTGGAAACTTGCGCTCGCTGCTGCCCCCGGCCTCCACGAGCTCG
CCCCAGGGCTCTTCCCGATGAGGACCCTCCCACTCCCTCCATTGCTTCGCTGTCCAGGCTTAGCTACACC
ACCATCAGCACACTGGGCCCTGGCTGA
